Addgene plasmid #149193: pGBW-m4046610
Purpose: Yeast Expression plasmid for SARS-CoV-2 E (envelope)
Depositing lab: Ginkgo Bioworks & Benjie Chen. Depositing organization: Ginkgo Bioworks.
Backbone
  Vector backbone: AmpR; 2u URA3
  Backbone size w/o insert (bp): 4078
  Vector type: Yeast Expression
  Selectable markers: URA3
Growth in bacteria
  Bacterial resistance: Ampicillin, 100 μg/mL
  Growth temperature: 37°C
  Growth strain: DH5alpha
  Copy number: High Copy
Gene/Insert
  Gene/Insert name: SARS-CoV-2 E (envelope) (alt names: envelope protein; E protein)
  Species: S. cerevisiae (budding yeast); Severe acute respiratory syndrome coronavirus 2
  Insert size (bp): 221
  Mutation: Saccharomyces cerevisiae recode 1
  Entrez Gene: E (a.k.a. GU280_gp04)
  Promoter: pGAL1
  Cloning method: Unknown
Resource information
  A portion of this plasmid was derived from a plasmid made by: GinkgoBioworks
Depositor comments: NCBI Reference Sequence: YP_009724392.1. Created by gene synthesis with Not1 site. NGS used for QC was performed by Ginkgo and may not fully cover the entire plasmid.
How to cite: pGBW-m4046610 was a gift from Ginkgo Bioworks & Benjie Chen (Addgene plasmid # 149193 ; http://n2t.net/addgene:149193 ; RRID:Addgene_149193)
