[The description below was written by a language model from this plasmid's Addgene catalogue record and pLannotate feature annotations shown in this document.]
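Description:
pGBW-m4046610 is a yeast–E. coli shuttle plasmid for galactose-inducible expression of the SARS-CoV-2 envelope (E) protein in Saccharomyces cerevisiae. The backbone carries a yeast 2μ origin for episomal, multicopy maintenance and a URA3 marker with its own promoter fragment, which allows selection in ura3 strains on medium lacking uracil and counterselection with 5-FOA. For propagation in bacteria it has a ColE1/pUC-type origin, listed as high copy, and an ampicillin-resistance gene (β-lactamase) that the annotation places downstream of a cat promoter. A short rop annotation sits adjacent to AmpR. The bacterial segments are flanked by T3Te, T7Te and tonB transcription terminators, which probably insulate them from read-through.

The payload is a synthetic E coding sequence recoded for S. cerevisiae codon usage (described as "recode 1") and based on the NCBI reference protein. It lies between the GAL1 promoter and a CYC1 terminator fragment. GAL1 is regulated by Gal4, so expression is induced by galactose, which is useful for a small membrane protein that forms pentameric ion-conducting pores (a viroporin) and may be poorly tolerated by the host. No epitope tag or reporter fusion is annotated. The insert was made by gene synthesis with a NotI site, although the cloning method is otherwise not recorded. The full sequence record is 4,992 nt, somewhat larger than the sum of the listed backbone and insert sizes, and the depositor notes that the sequencing used for quality control may not cover the whole plasmid. The record supports use for producing or functionally studying the E protein in yeast.
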