Features (pLannotate 1.2.2; 13 found; start..end, strand, type, name):
     25..466     +  promoter       GAL1 promoter: S. cerevisiae GAL1; inducible promoter, regulated by Gal4
    478..702     +  CDS            E: VEMP_SARS2 - Experimental evidence at protein level: Swiss-Prot protein existence level 1. Plays a central role in virus morphogenesis and assembly. Acts as a viroporin and self-assembles in host membranes forming pentameric protein-lipid pores that allow ion transport. Also plays a role in the induction of apoptosis (By similarity). Regulates the localization of S protein at cis-Golgi, the place of virus budding (PubMed:33229438). May act by slowing down the cell secretory pathway (PubMed:33229438). May interfere with tight-junction stability by interacting with host MPP5. This would result i
    731..903     +  terminator     CYC1 terminator (fragment): S. cerevisiae CYC1; transcription terminator for CYC1
    939..1115    +  promoter       URA3 promoter (fragment): S. cerevisiae URA3
   1116..1919    +  CDS            URA3: orotidine-5'-phosphate decarboxylase, required for uracil biosynthesis; S. cerevisiae URA3; yeast auxotrophic marker, counterselectable with 5-fluoroorotic acid (5-FOA)
   2002..2984    -  rep_origin     2μ ori: yeast 2μ plasmid origin of replication
   3062..3091    +  terminator     T3Te terminator: phage T3 early transcription terminator
   3113..3700    +  rep_origin     ori: high-copy-number ColE1/pMB1/pBR322/pUC origin of replication
   3712..3739    -  terminator     T7Te terminator: phage T7 early transcription terminator
   3763..3954    -  CDS            rop: Rop protein, which maintains plasmids at low copy number; rop
   3955..4815    -  CDS            AmpR: β-lactamase; bla; confers resistance to ampicillin, carbenicillin, and related antibiotics
   4816..4918    -  promoter       cat promoter: promoter of the E. coli cat gene encoding chloramphenicol acetyltransferase
   4919..4950    -  terminator     tonB terminator: bidirectional E. coli tonB-P14 transcription terminator
>Addgene plasmid #149193 | pGBW-m4046610 | depositor full sequence | sequence record 291646 | Full Sequence
GCGGCCGCTTGCTATATTGAAGTACGGATTAGAAGCCGCCGAGCGGGCGACAGCCCTCCGACGGAAGACT
CTCCTCCGTGCGTCCTCGTCTTCACCGGTCGCGTTCCTGAAACGCAGATGTGCCTCGCGCCGCACTGCTC
CGAACAATAAAGATTCTACAATACTAGCTTTTATGGTTATGAAGAGGAAAAATTGGCAGTAACCTGGCCC
CACAAACCTTCAAATTAACGAATCAAATTAACAACCATAGGATGATAATGCGATTAGTTTTTTAGCCTTA
TTTCTGGGGTAATTAATCAGCGAAGCGATGATTTTTGATCTATTAACAGATATATAAATGGAAAAGCTGC
ATAACCACTTTAACTAATACTTTCAACATTTTCAGTTTGTATTACTTCTTATTCAAATGTCATAAAAGTA
TCAACAAAAAATTGTTAATATACCTCTATACTTTAACGTCAAGGAGAAAAAACTATAATGTATTCTTTTG
TTAGCGAGGAAACGGGAACTCTTATAGTAAACTCGGTGCTATTATTCCTGGCTTTCGTCGTTTTTCTCTT
GGTTACCTTAGCAATTTTGACTGCCTTGAGGTTGTGTGCGTACTGCTGTAATATCGTCAACGTTTCATTG
GTCAAGCCTTCTTTCTACGTTTACTCCAGAGTCAAAAATTTGAACTCCTCTCGCGTCCCAGATTTATTGG
TTTAAACAGGCCCCTTTTCCTTTGTCGATATCATGTAATTAGTTATGTCACGCTTACATTCACGCCCTCC
TCCCACATCCGCTCTAACCGAAAAGGAAGGAGTTAGACAACCTGAAGTCTAGGTCCCTATTTATTTTTTT
TAATAGTTATGTTAGTATTAAGAACGTTATTTATATTTCAAATTTTTCTTTTTTTTCTGTACAAAGCGGC
CGCCGAACCACTAGTGCACTGCAGTACACGGTTTCCTTGAAATTTTTTTGATTCGGTAATCTCCGAACAG
AAGGAAGAACGAAGGAAGGAGCACAGACTTAGATTGGTATATATACGCATATGTAGTGTTGAAGAAACAT
GAAATTGCCCAGTATTCTTAACCCAACTGCACAGAACAAAAACGTGCAGGAAACGAAGATAAATCATGTC
GAAAGCTACATATAAGGAACGTGCTGCTACTCATCCTAGTCCTGTTGCTGCCAAGCTATTTAATATCATG
CACGAAAAGCAAACAAACTTGTGTGCTTCATTGGATGTTCGTACCACCAAGGAATTACTGGAGTTAGTTG
AAGCATTAGGTCCCAAAATTTGTTTACTAAAAACACATGTGGATATCTTGACTGATTTTTCCATGGAGGG
CACAGTTAAGCCGCTAAAGGCATTATCCGCCAAGTACAATTTTTTACTCTTCGAGGACAGAAAATTTGCT
GACATTGGTAATACAGTCAAATTGCAGTACTCTGCGGGTGTATACAGAATAGCAGAATGGGCAGACATTA
CGAATGCACACGGTGTGGTGGGCCCAGGTATTGTTAGCGGTTTGAAGCAGGCGGCAGAAGAAGTAACAAA
GGAACCTAGAGGCCTTTTGATGTTAGCAGAATTGTCATGCAAGGGCTCCCTATCTACTGGAGAATATACT
AAGGGTACTGTTGACATTGCGAAGAGCGACAAAGATTTTGTTATCGGCTTTATTGCTCAAAGAGACATGG
GTGGAAGAGATGAAGGTTACGATTGGTTGATTATGACACCCGGTGTGGGTTTAGATGACAAGGGAGATGC
ATTGGGTCAACAGTATAGAACCGTGGATGATGTGGTTTCTACAGGATCTGACATTATTATTGTTGGAAGA
GGACTATTTGCAAAGGGAAGGGATGCTAAGGTAGAGGGTGAACGTTACAGAAAAGCAGGCTGGGAAGCAT
ATTTGAGAAGATGCGGCCAGCAAAACTAAAAAACTGTATTATAAGTAAATGCATGTATACTAAACTCACA
AATTAGAGCTTCAATTTAATTATATCAGTTATTACCCGAGTAACGAAGCATCTGTGCTTCATTTTGTAGA
ACAAAAATGCAACGCGAGAGCGCTAATTTTTCAAACAAAGAATCTGAGCTGCATTTTTACAGAACAGAAA
TGCAACGCGAAAGCGCTATTTTACCAACGAAGAATCTGTGCTTCATTTTTGTAAAACAAAAATGCAACGC
GAGAGCGCTAATTTTTCAAACAAAGAATCTGAGCTGCATTTTTACAGAACAGAAATGCAACGCGAGAGCG
CTATTTTACCAACAAAGAATCTATACTTCTTTTTTGTTCTACAAAAATGCATCCCGAGAGCGCTATTTTT
CTAACAAAGCATCTTAGATTACTTTTTTTCTCCTTTGTGCGCTCTATAATGCAGTCTCTTGATAACTTTT
TGCACTGTAGGTCCGTTAAGGTTAGAAGAAGGCTACTTTGGTGTCTATTTTCTCTTCCATAAAAAAAGCC
TGACTCCACTTCCCGCGTTTACTGATTACTAGCGAAGCTGCGGGTGCATTTTTTCAAGATAAAGGCATCC
CCGATTATATTCTATACCGATGTGGATTGCGCATACTTTGTGAACAGAAAGTGATAGCGTTGATGATTCT
TCATTGGTCAGAAAATTATGAACGGTTTCTTCTATTTTGTCTCTATATACTACGTATAGGAAATGTTTAC
ATTTTCGTATTGTTTTCGATTCACTCTATGAATAGTTCTTACTACAATTTTTTTGTCTAAAGAGTAATAC
TAGAGATAAACATAAAAAATGTAGAGGTCGAGTTTAGATGCAAGTTCAAGGAGCGAAAGGTGGATGGGTA
GGTTATATAGGGATATAGCACAGAGATATATAGCAAAGAGATACTTTTGAGCAATGTTTGTGGAAGCGGT
ATTCGCAATATTTTAGTAGCTCGTTACAGTCCGGTGCGTTTTTGGTTTTTTGAAAGTGCGTCATCAGAGC
GCTTTTGGTTTTCAAAAGCGCTCTGAAGTTCCTATACTTTCTAGCTAGAGAATAGGAACTTCCCGAGCGG
CCGCGTGTTACAAGCTTGACTCCAGCGTAACTGGACTGCAATCAACTCACTGGCTCACCTTCACGGGTGG
GCCTTTCTTCGGTAGAAAATCAAAGGATCTTCTTGAGATCCTTTTTTTCTGCGCGTAATCTGCTGCTTGC
AAACAAAAAAACCACCGCTACCAGCGGTGGTTTGTTTGCCGGATCAAGAGCTACCAACTCTTTTTCCGAG
GTAACTGGCTTCAGCAGAGCGCAGATACCAAATACTGTTCTTCTAGTGTAGCCGTAGTTAGGCCACCACT
TCAAGAACTCTGTAGCACCGCCTACATACCTCGCTCTGCTAATCCTGTTACCAGTGGCTGCTGCCAGTGG
CGATAAGTCGTGTCTTACCGGGTTGGACTCAAGACGATAGTTACCGGATAAGGCGCAGCGGTCGGGCTGA
ACGGGGGGTTCGTGCACACAGCCCAGCTTGGAGCGAACGACCTACACCGAACTGAGATACCTACAGCGTG
AGCTATGAGAAAGCGCCACGCTTCCCGAAGGGAGAAAGGCGGACAGGTATCCGGTAAGCGGCAGGGTCGG
AACAGGAGAGCGCACGAGGGAGCTTCCAGGGGTAAACGCCTGGTATCTTTATAGTCCTGTCGGGTTTCGC
CACCTCTGACTTGAGCATCGATTTTTGTGATGCTCGTCAGGGGGGCGGAGCCTATGGAAAAACGCCAGCA
ACGCAGAAAGGCCCACCCGAAGGTGAGCCAGGTGATTACATTTGGGCCCTCATCAGAGGTTTTCACCGTC
ATCACCGAAACGCGCGAGGCAGCTGCGGTAAAGCTCATCAGCGTGGTCGTGAAGCGATTCACAGATGTCT
GCCTGTTCATCCGCGTCCAGCTCGTTGAGTTTCTCCAGAAGCGTTAATGTCTGGCTTCTGATAAAGCGGG
CCATGTTAAGGGCGGTTTTTTCCTGTTTGGTCACTTACCAATGCTTAATCAGTGAGGCACCTATCTCAGC
GATCTGTCTATTTCGTTCATCCATAGTTGCCTGACTCCCCGTCGTGTAGATAACTACGATGCGGGAGGGC
TTACCATCTGGCCCCAGTGCTGCAATGATACCGCGAGACCCACGCTCACCGGCTCCAGATTTATCAGCAA
TAAACCAGCCAGCCGGGAGGGCCGAGCGCAGAAGTGATCCTGCAACTTTATCCGCCTCCATCCAGTCTAT
TAATTGTTGCCGGGAAGCTAGAGTAAGTAGTTCGCCAGTTAATAGTTTGCGCAACGTTGTTGCCATTGCT
ACAGGCATCGTGGTGTCACGCTCGTCGTTTGGTATGGCTTCATTCAGCTCCGGTTCCCAACGATCAAGGC
GAGTTACATGATCCCCCATGTTGTGCAAAAAAGCGGTTAGCTCCTTCGGTCCTCCGATCGTTGCCAGAAG
TAAGTTGGCCGCAGTGTTATCACTCATGGTTATGGCAGCACTGCATAATTCTCTTACTGTCATGCCATCC
GTGAGATGCTTTTCTGTGACTGGTGAGTACTCAACCAAGTCATTCTGAGAATAGTGTATGCGGCGACCGA
GTTGCTCTTGCCCGGCGTCAATACGGGATAATACCGCGCCACATAGCAGAACTTTAAAAGTGCTCATCAT
TGGAAAACGTTCTTCGGGGCGTAAACTCTCAAGGATCTTACCGCTGTTGAGATCCAGTTCGATGTAACCC
ACTCGTGCACCCAACTGATCTTCAGCATCTTTTACTTTCACCAGCGTTTCTGGGTGAGCAAAAACAGGAA
GGCAAAATGCCGCAAAAAAGGGAATAAGGGCGACACGGAAATGTTGAATACTCATTTTAGCTTCCTTAGC
TCCTGAAAATCTCGATAACTCAAAAAATACGCCCGGTAGTGATCTTATTTCATTATGGTGAAAGTTGGAA
CCTCTTACGTGCCGATCAAGTCAAAAGCCTCCGGTCGGAGGCTTTTGACTTTCTGCTATGGAGGTCAGGT
ATGATTTAAATGGTCAGTTAGA
