>Addgene plasmid #149193 | pGBW-m4046610 | addgene partial sequence | sequence record 298381 | Ginkgo NGS Result
GTATTACTTCTTATTCAAATGTCATAAAAGTATCAACAAAAAATTGTTAATATACCTCTATACTTTAACG
TCAAGGAGAAAAAACTATAATGTATTCTTTTGTTAGCGAGGAAACGGGAACTCTTATAGTAAACTCGGTG
CTATTATTCCTGGCTTTCGTCGTTTTTCTCTTGGTTACCTTAGCAATTTTGACTGCCTTGAGGTTGTGTG
CGTACTGCTGTAATATCGTCAACGTTTCATTGGTCAAGCCTTCTTTCTACGTTTACTCCAGAGTCAAAAA
TTTGAACTCCTCTCGCGTCCCAGATTTATTGGTTTAAACAGGCCCCTTTTCCTTTGTCGATATCATGTAA
TTAGTTATGTCACGCTTACATTCACGCCCTCCTCCCACATCCGCTCTAACCGAAAAGGAAGGAGTTAGAC
AACCTGAAGTCTAGGTCCCTATTTATTTTTTTTAATAGTTATGTTAGTATTAAGAACGTTATTTATATTT
CAAATTTTTCTTTTTTTTCTGTACAAAGCGGCCGCCGAACCACTAGTGCACTGCAGTACACGGTTTCCTT
GAAATTTTTTTGATTCGGTAATCTCCGAACAGAAGGAAGAACGAAGGAAGGAGCACAGACTTAGATTGGT
ATATATACGCATATGTAGTGTTGAAGAAACATGAAATTGCCCAGTATTCTTAACCCAACTGCACAGAACA
AAAACGTGCAGGAAACGAAGATAAATCATGTCGAAAGCTACATATAAGGAACGTGCTGCTACTCATCCTA
GTCCTGTTGCTGCCAAGCTATTTAATATCATGCACGAAAAGCAAACAAACTTGTGTGCTTCATTGGATGT
TCGTACCACCAAGGAATTACTGGAGTTAGTTGAAGCATTAGGTCCCAAAATTTGTTTACTAAAAACACAT
GTGGATATCTTGACTGATTTTTCCATGGAGGGCACAGTTAAGCCGCTAAAGGCATTATCCGCCAAGTACA
ATTTTT
